>Addgene plasmid #55638 | pAAV-EF1a-vCre | depositor full sequence | sequence record 86315 | pAAV-EF1a-vCre sequence 6478 bps
CCTGCAGGCAGCTGCGCGCTCGCTCGCTCACTGAGGCCGCCCGGGCAAAGCCCGGGCGTCGGGCGACCTT
TGGTCGCCCGGCCTCAGTGAGCGAGCGAGCGCGCAGAGAGGGAGTGGCCAACTCCATCACTAGGGGTTCC
TGCGGCCGCACGCGTAAGCTTTGCAAAGATGGATAAAGTTTTAAACAGAGAGGAATCTTTGCAGCTAATG
GACCTTCTAGGTCTTGAAAGGAGTGGGAATTGGCTCCGGTGCCCGTCAGTGGGCAGAGCGCACATCGCCC
ACAGTCCCCGAGAAGTTGGGGGGAGGGGTCGGCAATTGAACCGGTGCCTAGAGAAGGTGGCGCGGGGTAA
ACTGGGAAAGTGATGTCGTGTACTGGCTCCGCCTTTTTCCCGAGGGTGGGGGAGAACCGTATATAAGTGC
AGTAGTCGCCGTGAACGTTCTTTTTCGCAACGGGTTTGCCGCCAGAACACAGGTAAGTGCCGTGTGTGGT
TCCCGCGGGCCTGGCCTCTTTACGGGTTATGGCCCTTGCGTGCCTTGAATTACTTCCACTGGCTGCAGTA
CGTGATTCTTGATCCCGAGCTTCGGGTTGGAAGTGGGTGGGAGAGTTCGAGGCCTTGCGCTTAAGGAGCC
CCTTCGCCTCGTGCTTGAGTTGAGGCCTGGCCTGGGCGCTGGGGCCGCCGCGTGCGAATCTGGTGGCACC
TTCGCGCCTGTCTCGCTGCTTTCGATAAGTCTCTAGCCATTTAAAATTTTTGATGACCTGCTGCGACGCT
TTTTTTCTGGCAAGATAGTCTTGTAAATGCGGGCCAAGATCTGCACACTGGTATTTCGGTTTTTGGGGCC
GCGGGCGGCGACGGGGCCCGTGCGTCCCAGCGCACATGTTCGGCGAGGCGGGGCCTGCGAGCGCGGCCAC
CGAGAATCGGACGGGGGTAGTCTCAAGCTGGCCGGCCTGCTCTGGTGCCTGGCCTCGCGCCGCCGTGTAT
CGCCCCGCCCTGGGCGGCAAGGCTGGCCCGGTCGGCACCAGTTGCGTGAGCGGAAAGATGGCCGCTTCCC
GGCCCTGCTGCAGGGAGCTCAAAATGGAGGACGCGGCGCTCGGGAGAGCGGGCGGGTGAGTCACCCACAC
AAAGGAAAAGGGCCTTTCCGTCCTCAGCCGTCGCTTCATGTGACTCCACGGAGTACCGGGCGCCGTCCAG
GCACCTCGATTAGTTCTCGAGCTTTTGGAGTACGTCGTCTTTAGGTTGGGGGGAGGGGTTTTATGCGATG
GAGTTTCCCCACACTGAGTGGGTGGAGACTGAAGTTAGGCCAGCTTGGCACTTGATGTAATTCTCCTTGG
AATTTGCCCTTTTTGAGTTTGGATCTTGGTTCATTCTCAAGCCTCAGACAGTGGTTCAAAGTTTTTTTCT
TCCATTTCAGGTGTCGTGAGGTACCGGATCCGCCACCATGATTGAGAACCAGCTGTCACTGCTGGGAGAT
TTTTCAGGAGTCCGACCCGATGATGTCAAGACCGCCATTCAGGCCGCACAGAAGAAGGGCATCAACGTGG
CAGAGAATGAACAGTTCAAAGCCGCTTTTGAGCACCTGCTGAACGAGTTCAAGAAGCGGGAGGAACGGTA
CTCTCCAAATACTCTGCGGAGACTGGAGAGTGCTTGGACCTGCTTTGTGGATTGGTGTCTGGCTAACCAC
AGGCATAGTCTGCCAGCAACACCCGACACTGTCGAGGCATTCTTTATCGAAAGGGCCGAGGAACTGCACC
GCAATACCCTGAGCGTGTACCGCTGGGCCATTTCCAGAGTGCATAGGGTCGCTGGATGCCCCGACCCTTG
TCTGGATATCTATGTGGAGGATAGACTGAAGGCTATTGCACGGAAGAAAGTGAGAGAGGGCGAAGCAGTC
AAACAGGCCAGCCCCTTCAACGAACAGCACCTGCTGAAGCTGACATCACTGTGGTACAGAAGCGACAAAC
TGCTGCTGAGGCGAAACCTGGCCCTGCTGGCCGTGGCTTATGAGTCCATGCTGCGAGCTTCTGAACTGGC
AAATATCCGCGTCTCCGACATGGAGCTGGCCGGCGATGGGACCGCTATTCTGACAATCCCTATTACTAAG
ACCAACCATTCTGGAGAGCCAGACACTTGCATCCTGAGTCAGGATGTGGTCTCACTGCTGATGGACTACA
CCGAAGCCGGCAAGCTGGACATGAGCTCCGATGGGTTCCTGTTTGTGGGAGTCAGCAAACACAATACATG
TATCAAGCCCAAGAAAGATAAACAGACTGGCGAGGTGCTGCATAAGCCTATTACCACAAAAACCGTGGAG
GGGGTCTTCTATTCAGCCTGGGAAACACTGGATCTGGGACGGCAGGGCGTGAAGCCTTTTACAGCACATA
GCGCCAGAGTCGGAGCAGCACAGGACCTGCTGAAGAAAGGATACAATACTCTGCAGATCCAGCAGTCCGG
CAGGTGGTCTAGTGGGGCTATGGTGGCACGCTATGGACGAGCCATTCTGGCTCGAGACGGAGCAATGGCA
CATAGCAGGGTCAAGACTCGGTCAGCACCAATGCAGTGGGGAAAGGACGAAAAGGACTAAGAATTCGATA
TCAAGCTTATCGATAATCAACCTCTGGATTACAAAATTTGTGAAAGATTGACTGGTATTCTTAACTATGT
TGCTCCTTTTACGCTATGTGGATACGCTGCTTTAATGCCTTTGTATCATGCTATTGCTTCCCGTATGGCT
TTCATTTTCTCCTCCTTGTATAAATCCTGGTTGCTGTCTCTTTATGAGGAGTTGTGGCCCGTTGTCAGGC
AACGTGGCGTGGTGTGCACTGTGTTTGCTGACGCAACCCCCACTGGTTGGGGCATTGCCACCACCTGTCA
GCTCCTTTCCGGGACTTTCGCTTTCCCCCTCCCTATTGCCACGGCGGAACTCATCGCCGCCTGCCTTGCC
CGCTGCTGGACAGGGGCTCGGCTGTTGGGCACTGACAATTCCGTGGTGTTGTCGGGGAAATCATCGTCCT
TTCCTTGGCTGCTCGCCTGTGTTGCCACCTGGATTCTGCGCGGGACGTCCTTCTGCTACGTCCCTTCGGC
CCTCAATCCAGCGGACCTTCCTTCCCGCGGCCTGCTGCCGGCTCTGCGGCCTCTTCCGCGTCTTCGCCTT
CGCCCTCAGACGAGTCGGATCTCCCTTTGGGCCGCCTCCCCGCATCGATACCGAGCGCTGCTCGAGAGAT
CTACGGGTGGCATCCCTGTGACCCCTCCCCAGTGCCTCTCCTGGCCCTGGAAGTTGCCACTCCAGTGCCC
ACCAGCCTTGTCCTAATAAAATTAAGTTGCATCATTTTGTCTGACTAGGTGTCCTTCTATAATATTATGG
GGTGGAGGGGGGTGGTATGGAGCAAGGGGCAAGTTGGGAAGACAACCTGTAGGGCCTGCGGGGTCTATTG
GGAACCAAGCTGGAGTGCAGTGGCACAATCTTGGCTCACTGCAATCTCCGCCTCCTGGGTTCAAGCGATT
CTCCTGCCTCAGCCTCCCGAGTTGTTGGGATTCCAGGCATGCATGACCAGGCTCAGCTAATTTTTGTTTT
TTTGGTAGAGACGGGGTTTCACCATATTGGCCAGGCTGGTCTCCAACTCCTAATCTCAGGTGATCTACCC
ACCTTGGCCTCCCAAATTGCTGGGATTACAGGCGTGAACCACTGCTCCCTTCCCTGTCCTTCTGATTTTG
TAGGTAACCACGTGCGGACCGAGCGGCCGCAGGAACCCCTAGTGATGGAGTTGGCCACTCCCTCTCTGCG
CGCTCGCTCGCTCACTGAGGCCGGGCGACCAAAGGTCGCCCGACGCCCGGGCTTTGCCCGGGCGGCCTCA
GTGAGCGAGCGAGCGCGCAGCTGCCTGCAGGGGCGCCTGATGCGGTATTTTCTCCTTACGCATCTGTGCG
GTATTTCACACCGCATA
[142 nt withheld, positions 3938-4079]
C
[141 nt withheld, positions 4081-4221]
CCTTTGACGTTGGAGTCCACGTTCTTT
[37 nt withheld, positions 4249-4285]
ACCCTATCTCGGGCTATTCTTTTGATTTATAAGGGATTTTGCCGATTTCGGCCTATTGGTTAAAAAATGA
GCTGATTTAACAAAAATTTAACGCGAATTTTAACAAAATATTAACGTTTACAATTTTATGGTGCACTCTC
AGTACAATCTGCTCTGATGCCGCATAGTTAAGCCAGCCCCGACACCCGCCAACACCCGCTGACGCGCCCT
GACGGGCTTGTCTGCTCCCGGCATCCGCTTACAGACAAGCTGTGACCGTCTCCGGGAGCTGCATGTGTCA
GAGGTTTTCACCGTCATCACCGAAACGCGCGAGACGAAAGGGCCTCGTGATACGCCTATTTTTATAGGTT
AATGTCATGATAATAATGGTTTCTTAGACGTCAGGTGGCACTTTTCGGGGAAATGTGCGCGGAACCCCTA
TTTGTTTATTTTTCTAAATACATTCAAATATGTATCCGCTCATGAGACAATAACCCTGATAAATGCTTCA
ATAATATTGAAAAAGGAAGAGTATGAGTATTCAACATTTCCGTGTCGCCCTTATTCCCTTTTTTGCGGCA
TTTTGCCTTCCTGTTTTTGCTCACCCAGAAACGCTGGTGAAAGTAAAAGATGCTGAAGATCAGTTGGGTG
CACGAGTGGGTTACATCGAACTGGATCTCAACAGCGGTAAGATCCTTGAGAGTTTTCGCCCCGAAGAACG
TTTTCCAATGATGAGCACTTTTAAAGTTCTGCTATGTGGCGCGGTATTATCCCGTATTGACGCCGGGCAA
GAGCAACTCGGTCGCCGCATACACTATTCTCAGAATGACTTGGTTGAGTACTCACCAGTCACAGAAAAGC
ATCTTACGGATGGCATGACAGTAAGAGAATTATGCAGTGCTGCCATAACCATGAGTGATAACACTGCGGC
CAACTTACTTCTGACAACGATCGGAGGACCGAAGGAGCTAACCGCTTTTTTGCACAACATGGGGGATCAT
GTAACTCGCCTTGATCGTTGGGAACCGGAGCTGAATGAAGCCATACCAAACGACGAGCGTGACACCACGA
TGCCTGTAGCAATGGCAACAACGTTGCGCAAACTATTAACTGGCGAACTACTTACTCTAGCTTCCCGGCA
ACAATTAATAGACTGGATGGAGGCGGATAAAGTTGCAGGACCACTTCTGCGCTCGGCCCTTCCGGCTGGC
TGGTTTATTGCTGATAAATCTGGAGCCGGTGAGCGTGGGTCTCGCGGTATCATTGCAGCACTGGGGCCAG
ATGGTAAGCCCTCCCGTATCGTAGTTATCTACACGACGGGGAGTCAGGCAACTATGGATGAACGAAATAG
ACAGATCGCTGAGATAGGTGCCTCACTGATTAAGCATTGGTAACTGTCAGACCAAGTTTACTCATATATA
CTTTAGATTGATTTAAAACTTCATTTTTAATTTAAAAGGATCTAGGTGAAGATCCTTTTTGATAATCTCA
TGACCAAAATCCCTTAACGTGAGTTTTCGTTCCACTGAGCGTCAGACCCCGTAGAAAAGATCAAAGGATC
TTCTTGAGATCCTTTTTTTCTGCGCGTAATCTGCTGCTTGCAAACAAAAAAACCACCGCTACCAGCGGTG
GTTTGTTTGCCGGATCAAGAGCTACCAACTCTTTTTCCGAAGGTAACTGGCTTCAGCAGAGCGCAGATAC
CAAATACTGTCCTTCTAGTGTAGCCGTAGTTAGGCCACCACTTCAAGAACTCTGTAGCACCGCCTACATA
CCTCGCTCTGCTAATCCTGTTACCAGTGGCTGCTGCCAGTGGCGATAAGTCGTGTCTTACCGGGTTGGAC
TCAAGACGATAGTTACCGGATAAGGCGCAGCGGTCGGGCTGAACGGGGGGTTCGTGCACACAGCCCAGCT
TGGAGCGAACGACCTACACCGAACTGAGATACCTACAGCGTGAGCTATGAGAAAGCGCCACGCTTCCCGA
AGGGAGAAAGGCGGACAGGTATCCGGTAAGCGGCAGGGTCGGAACAGGAGAGCGCACGAGGGAGCTTCCA
GGGGGAAACGCCTGGTATCTTTATAGTCCTGTCGGGTTTCGCCACCTCTGACTTGAGCGTCGATTTTTGT
GATGCTCGTCAGGGGGGCGGAGCCTATGGAAAAACGCCAGCAACGCGGCCTTTTTACGGTTCCTGGCCTT
TTGCTGGCCTTTTGCTCACATGT
Features (pLannotate 1.2.2; 16 found; start..end, strand, type, name):
      1..141     -  repeat_region  AAV2 ITR: inverted terminal repeat of adeno-associated virus serotype 2 inverted
    169..235     +  CDS            small t antigen (fragment): SV40 (simian virus 40) small t antigen
    261..472     +  promoter       EF-1α core promoter: core promoter for human elongation factor EF-1α
    473..581     +  intron         EF-1α intron A (fragment): intron upstream of the start codon of human EF-1α
   1207..1410    +  intron         EF-1α intron A: truncated intron upstream of the start codon of human EF-1α
   2581..2605    +  misc_feature   MCS (fragment): pBluescript multiple cloning site
   2605..3193    +  misc_feature   WPRE: woodchuck hepatitis virus posttranscriptional regulatory element
   3225..3701    +  polyA_signal   hGH poly(A) signal: human growth hormone polyadenylation signal
   3741..3881    +  repeat_region  AAV2 ITR: inverted terminal repeat of adeno-associated virus serotype 2 inverted
   3886..3937    -  misc_feature   bom (fragment): basis of mobility region from pBR322
   3956..4336    +  rep_origin     M13 ori (sequence partly withheld): M13 bacteriophage origin of replication; arrow indicates direction of (+) strand synthesis
   4412..4461    -  misc_feature   bom (fragment): basis of mobility region from pBR322
   4563..4598    -  CDS            rop (fragment): Rop protein, which maintains plasmids at low copy number; rop
   4693..4797    +  promoter       AmpR promoter: bla
   4798..5658    +  CDS            AmpR: β-lactamase; bla; confers resistance to ampicillin, carbenicillin, and related antibiotics
   5829..6417    +  rep_origin     ori: high-copy-number ColE1/pMB1/pBR322/pUC origin of replication
