[The description below was written by a language model from this plasmid's Addgene catalogue record and pLannotate feature annotations shown in this document.]
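Description:
pAAV-EF1a-vCre is an adeno-associated virus transfer plasmid for constitutive expression of the site-specific recombinase vCre in mammalian cells. The 6.5 kb plasmid is maintained in bacteria through a high-copy ColE1/pUC-type origin and an ampicillin resistance gene (β-lactamase with its own promoter). An M13 phage origin is also annotated in the backbone. The record lists a recombination-deficient growth strain, which is a common choice for plasmids carrying repeat structures such as the ITRs.

The expression cassette lies between two AAV2 inverted terminal repeats, the cis elements required for replication and packaging of the intervening DNA into AAV particles when helper functions are supplied. Within them, the human EF-1α promoter, annotated as the core promoter followed by portions of its intron A, drives a synthetic vCre coding sequence of about 1.1 kb cloned between BamHI and EcoRI sites. The automated feature table does not label the vCre open reading frame itself, but an unannotated gap between the intron and the WPRE matches its expected position. Downstream, a WPRE enhances transcript stability and expression, and the human growth hormone polyadenylation signal terminates the message. Short annotated fragments of SV40 small t antigen, bom and rop appear to be partial matches rather than functional units.

vCre is a Cre-like recombinase that acts on its own target sites rather than loxP. The associated work concerns Boolean-logic targeting of cells defined by multiple features with single vectors. This plasmid supplies vCre by transfection or AAV delivery, to activate or switch vCre-dependent constructs independently of other recombinases.
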