Addgene plasmid #55638: pAAV-EF1a-vCre
Purpose: EF1a-driven expression of VCre in Mammalian Cells
Depositing lab: Karl Deisseroth. Depositing organization: Stanford University. Publication: Targeting cells with single vectors using multiple-feature Boolean logic. Fenno LE, Mattis J, Ramakrishnan C, Hyun M, Lee SY, He M, Tucciarone J, Selimbeyoglu A, Berndt A, Grosenick L, Zalocusky KA, Bernstein H, Swanson H, Perry C, Diester I, Boyce FM, Bass CE, Neve R, Huang ZJ, Deisseroth K. Nat Methods. 2014 Jul;11(7):763-72. doi: 10.1038/nmeth.2996. Epub 2014 Jun 8. PubMed 24908100.
Backbone
  Vector backbone: AAV
  Backbone size w/o insert (bp): 5331
  Total vector size (bp): 6478
  Vector type: Mammalian Expression, AAV
Growth in bacteria
  Bacterial resistance: Ampicillin, 100 μg/mL
  Growth temperature: 37°C
  Growth strain: Stbl3
  Copy number: High Copy
Gene/Insert
  Gene/Insert name: vCre
  Species: Synthetic
  Insert size (bp): 1143
  Promoter: Ef1a
  Cloning method: Restriction Enzyme; 5′ cloning site BamHI (not destroyed); 3′ cloning site EcoRI (not destroyed)
  Sequencing primers: 5′ CACCCACACAAAGGAAAAGGGCC; 3′ GCAATAGCATGATACAAAGG
Terms and licenses: Academic/Nonprofit Terms; Industry Terms: Not Available to Industry
How to cite: pAAV-EF1a-vCre was a gift from Karl Deisseroth (Addgene plasmid # 55638 ; http://n2t.net/addgene:55638 ; RRID:Addgene_55638) For viral preps, please replace (Addgene plasmid # 55638) in the above sentence with: (Addgene viral prep # 55638-AAV8) or (Addgene viral prep # 55638-AAVrg)
