>Addgene plasmid #55638 | pAAV-EF1a-vCre | addgene partial sequence | sequence record 91457 | WPRE-R 5'-CATAGCGTAAAAGGAGCAACA-3'
TATGTGCTGTAAAAGGCTTCACGCCCTGCCGTCCCAGATCCAGTGTTTCCCAGGCTGAATAGAAGACCCC
CTCCACGGTTTTTGTGGTAATAGGCTTATGCAGCACCTCGCCAGTCTGTTTATCTTTCTTG
