>Addgene plasmid #55638 | pAAV-EF1a-vCre | addgene partial sequence | sequence record 91459 | EF1a-F 5'-TCAAGCCTCAGACAGTGGTTC-3'
TGATTGAGAACCAGCTGTCACTGCTGGGAGATTTTTCAGGAGTCCGACCCGATGATGTCAAGACCGCCAT
TCAGGCCGCACAGAAGAAGGGCATCAACGTGGCAGAGAATGAACAGTTCAAAGCCGCTTTTGAGCACCTG
CTGAACGAGTTCAAGAAGCGGGAGGAACGGTACTCTCCAAATACTCTGCGGAGACTGGAGAGTGCTTGGA
CCTGCTTTGTGGATTGGTGTCTGGCTAACCACAGGCATAGTCTGCCAGCAACACCCGACACTGTCGAGGC
ATTCTTTATCGAAAGGGCCGAGGAACTGCACCGCAATACCCTGAGCGTGTACCGCTGGGCCATTTCCAGA
GTGCATAGGGTCGCTGGATGCCCCGACCCTTGTCTGGATATCTATGTGGAGGATAGACTGAAGGCTATTG
CACGGAAGAAAGTGAGA
